>Addgene plasmid #124314 | Halo-Cyto | addgene full sequence | sequence record 244687 | Addgene NGS Result
GACGGATCGGGAGATCTCCCGATCCCCTATGGTGCACTCTCAGTACAATCTGCTCTGATGCCGCATAGTT
AAGCCAGTATCTGCTCCCTGCTTGTGTGTTGGAGGTCGCTGAGTAGTGCGCGAGCAAAATTTAAGCTACA
ACAAGGCAAGGCTTGACCGACAATTGCATGAAGAATCTGCTTAGGGTTAGGCGTTTTGCGCTGCTTCGCG
ATGTACGGGCCAGATATACGCGTTGACATTGATTATTGACTAGTTATTAATAGTAATCAATTACGGGGTC
ATTAGTTCATAGCCCATATATGGAGTTCCGCGTTACATAACTTACGGTAAATGGCCCGCCTGGCTGACCG
CCCAACGACCCCCGCCCATTGACGTCAATAATGACGTATGTTCCCATAGTAACGCCAATAGGGACTTTCC
ATTGACGTCAATGGGTGGAGTATTTACGGTAAACTGCCCACTTGGCAGTACATCAAGTGTATCATATGCC
AAGTACGCCCCCTATTGACGTCAATGACGGTAAATGGCCCGCCTGGCATTATGCCCAGTACATGACCTTA
TGGGACTTTCCTACTTGGCAGTACATCTACGTATTAGTCATCGCTATTACCATGGTGATGCGGTTTTGGC
AGTACATCAATGGGCGTGGATAGCGGTTTGACTCACGGGGATTTCCAAGTCTCCACCCCATTGACGTCAA
TGGGAGTTTGTTTTGGCACCAAAATCAACGGGACTTTCCAAAATGTCGTAACAACTCCGCCCCATTGACG
CAAATGGGCGGTAGGCGTGTACGGTGGGAGGTCTATATAAGCAGAGCTCTCTGGCTAACTAGAGAACCCA
CTGCTTACTGGCTTATCGAAATTAATACGACTCACTATAGGGAGACCCAAGCTGGCTAGCGTTTAAACTT
AAGCTTGGTACCGTCGACTCTAGAGCCACCATGACCGGATTGCAGAAGAAGCTGGAGGAGCTAGAGCTTG
ATGACTACAAAGACGATGACGACAAGCTGGACGGCGGACCTGCAGGACGAGCTCTCGAGCCAACCACTGA
GGATCTGTACTTTCAGAGCGATAACGATGGATCCGAAATCGGTACTGGCTTTCCATTCGACCCCCATTAT
GTGGAAGTCCTGGGCGAGCGCATGCACTACGTCGATGTTGGTCCGCGCGATGGCACCCCTGTGCTGTTCC
TGCACGGTAACCCGACCTCCTCCTACGTGTGGCGCAACATCATCCCGCATGTTGCACCGACCCATCGCTG
CATTGCTCCAGACCTGATCGGTATGGGCAAATCCGACAAACCAGACCTGGGTTATTTCTTCGACGACCAC
GTCCGCTTCATGGATGCCTTCATCGAAGCCCTGGGTCTGGAAGAGGTCGTCCTGGTCATTCACGACTGGG
GCTCCGCTCTGGGTTTCCACTGGGCCAAGCGCAATCCAGAGCGCGTCAAAGGTATTGCATTTATGGAGTT
CATCCGCCCTATCCCGACCTGGGACGAATGGCCAGAATTTGCCCGCGAGACCTTCCAGGCCTTCCGCACC
ACCGACGTCGGCCGCAAGCTGATCATCGATCAGAACGTTTTTATCGAGGGTACGCTGCCGATGGGTGTCG
TCCGCCCGCTGACTGAAGTCGAGATGGACCATTACCGCGAGCCGTTCCTGAATCCTGTTGACCGCGAGCC
ACTGTGGCGCTTCCCAAACGAGCTGCCAATCGCCGGTGAGCCAGCGAACATCGTCGCGCTGGTCGAAGAA
TACATGGACTGGCTGCACCAGTCCCCTGTCCCGAAGCTGCTGTTCTGGGGCACCCCAGGCGTTCTGATCC
CACCGGCCGAAGCCGCTCGCCTGGCCAAAAGCCTGCCTAACTGCAAGGCTGTGGACATCGGCCCGGGTCT
GAATCTGCTGCAAGAAGACAACCCGGACCTGATCGGCAGCGAGATCGCGCGCTGGCTGTCTACTCTGGAG
ATTTCCGGTTAATAGAATTGGCATGCAAGCTGATCCGGCTGCTAACAAAGCCCGAAAGGAAGCTGAGTTT
TAATTAAGCGGCCGCTCGAGTCTAGAGGGCCCGTTTAAACCCGCTGATCAGCCTCGACTGTGCCTTCTAG
TTGCCAGCCATCTGTTGTTTGCCCCTCCCCCGTGCCTTCCTTGACCCTGGAAGGTGCCACTCCCACTGTC
CTTTCCTAATAAAATGAGGAAATTGCATCGCATTGTCTGAGTAGGTGTCATTCTATTCTGGGGGGTGGGG
TGGGGCAGGACAGCAAGGGGGAGGATTGGGAAGACAATAGCAGGCATGCTGGGGATGCGGTGGGCTCTAT
GGCTTCTGAGGCGGAAAGAACCAGCTGGGGCTCTAGGGGGTATCCCC
[124 nt withheld, positions 2358-2481]
C
[91 nt withheld, positions 2483-2573]
A
[49 nt withheld, positions 2575-2623]
CCTTTGACGTTGGAGTCCACGTTCTTT
[37 nt withheld, positions 2651-2687]
ACCCTATCTCGGTCTATTCTTTTGATTTATAAGGGATTTTGCCGATTTCGGCCTATTGGTTAAAAAATGA
GCTGATTTAACAAAAATTTAACGCGAATTAATTCTGTGGAATGTGTGTCAGTTAGGGTGTGGAAAGTCCC
CAGGCTCCCCAGCAGGCAGAAGTATGCAAAGCATGCATCTCAATTAGTCAGCAACCAGGTGTGGAAAGTC
CCCAGGCTCCCCAGCAGGCAGAAGTATGCAAAGCATGCATCTCAATTAGTCAGCAACCATAGTCCCGCCC
CTAACTCCGCCCATCCCGCCCCTAACTCCGCCCAGTTCCGCCCATTCTCCGCCCCATGGCTGACTAATTT
TTTTTATTTATGCAGAGGCCGAGGCCGCCTCTGCCTCTGAGCTATTCCAGAAGTAGTGAGGAGGCTTTTT
TGGAGGCCTAGGCTTTTGCAAAAAGCTCCCGGGAGCTTGTATATCCATTTTCGGATCTGATCAAGAGACA
GGATGAGGATCGTTTCGCATGATTGAACAAGATGGATTGCACGCAGGTTCTCCGGCCGCTTGGGTGGAGA
GGCTATTCGGCTATGACTGGGCACAACAGACAATCGGCTGCTCTGATGCCGCCGTGTTCCGGCTGTCAGC
GCAGGGGCGCCCGGTTCTTTTTGTCAAGACCGACCTGTCCGGTGCCCTGAATGAACTGCAGGACGAGGCA
GCGCGGCTATCGTGGCTGGCCACGACGGGCGTTCCTTGCGCAGCTGTGCTCGACGTTGTCACTGAAGCGG
GAAGGGACTGGCTGCTATTGGGCGAAGTGCCGGGGCAGGATCTCCTGTCATCTCACCTTGCTCCTGCCGA
GAAAGTATCCATCATGGCTGATGCAATGCGGCGGCTGCATACGCTTGATCCGGCTACCTGCCCATTCGAC
CACCAAGCGAAACATCGCATCGAGCGAGCACGTACTCGGATGGAAGCCGGTCTTGTCGATCAGGATGATC
TGGACGAAGAGCATCAGGGGCTCGCGCCAGCCGAACTGTTCGCCAGGCTCAAGGCGCGCATGCCCGACGG
CGAGGATCTCGTCGTGACCCATGGCGATGCCTGCTTGCCGAATATCATGGTGGAAAATGGCCGCTTTTCT
GGATTCATCGACTGTGGCCGGCTGGGTGTGGCGGACCGCTATCAGGACATAGCGTTGGCTACCCGTGATA
TTGCTGAAGAGCTTGGCGGCGAATGGGCTGACCGCTTCCTCGTGCTTTACGGTATCGCCGCTCCCGATTC
GCAGCGCATCGCCTTCTATCGCCTTCTTGACGAGTTCTTCTGAGCGGGACTCTGGGGTTCGAAATGACCG
ACCAAGCGACGCCCAACCTGCCATCACGAGATTTCGATTCCACCGCCGCCTTCTATGAAAGGTTGGGCTT
CGGAATCGTTTTCCGGGACGCCGGCTGGATGATCCTCCAGCGCGGGGATCTCATGCTGGAGTTCTTCGCC
CACCCCAACTTGTTTATTGCAGCTTATAATGGTTACAAATAAAGCAATAGCATCACAAATTTCACAAATA
AAGCATTTTTTTCACTGCATTCTAGTTGTGGTTTGTCCAAACTCATCAATGTATCTTATCATGTCTGTAT
ACCGTCGACCTCTAGCTAGAGCTTGGCGTAATCATGGTCATAGCTGTTTCCTGTGTGAAATTGTTATCCG
CTCACAATTCCACACAACATACGAGCCGGAAGCATAAAGTGTAAAGCCTGGGGTGCCTAATGAGTGAGCT
AACTCACATTAATTGCGTTGCGCTCACTGCCCGCTTTCCAGTCGGGAAACCTGTCGTGCCAGCTGCATTA
ATGAATCGGCCAACGCGCGGGGAGAGGCGGTTTGCGTATTGGGCGCTCTTCCGCTTCCTCGCTCACTGAC
TCGCTGCGCTCGGTCGTTCGGCTGCGGCGAGCGGTATCAGCTCACTCAAAGGCGGTAATACGGTTATCCA
CAGAATCAGGGGATAACGCAGGAAAGAACATGTGAGCAAAAGGCCAGCAAAAGGCCAGGAACCGTAAAAA
GGCCGCGTTGCTGGCGTTTTTCCATAGGCTCCGCCCCCCTGACGAGCATCACAAAAATCGACGCTCAAGT
CAGAGGTGGCGAAACCCGACAGGACTATAAAGATACCAGGCGTTTCCCCCTGGAAGCTCCCTCGTGCGCT
CTCCTGTTCCGACCCTGCCGCTTACCGGATACCTGTCCGCCTTTCTCCCTTCGGGAAGCGTGGCGCTTTC
TCATAGCTCACGCTGTAGGTATCTCAGTTCGGTGTAGGTCGTTCGCTCCAAGCTGGGCTGTGTGCACGAA
CCCCCCGTTCAGCCCGACCGCTGCGCCTTATCCGGTAACTATCGTCTTGAGTCCAACCCGGTAAGACACG
ACTTATCGCCACTGGCAGCAGCCACTGGTAACAGGATTAGCAGAGCGAGGTATGTAGGCGGTGCTACAGA
GTTCTTGAAGTGGTGGCCTAACTACGGCTACACTAGAAGAACAGTATTTGGTATCTGCGCTCTGCTGAAG
CCAGTTACCTTCGGAAAAAGAGTTGGTAGCTCTTGATCCGGCAAACAAACCACCGCTGGTAGCGGTGGTT
TTTTTGTTTGCAAGCAGCAGATTACGCGCAGAAAAAAAGGATCTCAAGAAGATCCTTTGATCTTTTCTAC
GGGGTCTGACGCTCAGTGGAACGAAAACTCACGTTAAGGGATTTTGGTCATGAGATTATCAAAAAGGATC
TTCACCTAGATCCTTTTAAATTAAAAATGAAGTTTTAAATCAATCTAAAGTATATATGAGTAAACTTGGT
CTGACAGTTACCAATGCTTAATCAGTGAGGCACCTATCTCAGCGATCTGTCTATTTCGTTCATCCATAGT
TGCCTGACTCCCCGTCGTGTAGATAACTACGATACGGGAGGGCTTACCATCTGGCCCCAGTGCTGCAATG
ATACCGCGAGACCCACGCTCACCGGCTCCAGATTTATCAGCAATAAACCAGCCAGCCGGAAGGGCCGAGC
GCAGAAGTGGTCCTGCAACTTTATCCGCCTCCATCCAGTCTATTAATTGTTGCCGGGAAGCTAGAGTAAG
TAGTTCGCCAGTTAATAGTTTGCGCAACGTTGTTGCCATTGCTACAGGCATCGTGGTGTCACGCTCGTCG
TTTGGTATGGCTTCATTCAGCTCCGGTTCCCAACGATCAAGGCGAGTTACATGATCCCCCATGTTGTGCA
AAAAAGCGGTTAGCTCCTTCGGTCCTCCGATCGTTGTCAGAAGTAAGTTGGCCGCAGTGTTATCACTCAT
GGTTATGGCAGCACTGCATAATTCTCTTACTGTCATGCCATCCGTAAGATGCTTTTCTGTGACTGGTGAG
TACTCAACCAAGTCATTCTGAGAATAGTGTATGCGGCGACCGAGTTGCTCTTGCCCGGCGTCAATACGGG
ATAATACCGCGCCACATAGCAGAACTTTAAAAGTGCTCATCATTGGAAAACGTTCTTCGGGGCGAAAACT
CTCAAGGATCTTACCGCTGTTGAGATCCAGTTCGATGTAACCCACTCGTGCACCCAACTGATCTTCAGCA
TCTTTTACTTTCACCAGCGTTTCTGGGTGAGCAAAAACAGGAAGGCAAAATGCCGCAAAAAAGGGAATAA
GGGCGACACGGAAATGTTGAATACTCATACTCTTCCTTTTTCAATATTATTGAAGCATTTATCAGGGTTA
TTGTCTCATGAGCGGATACATATTTGAATGTATTTAGAAAAATAAACAAATAGGGGTTCCGCGCACATTT
CCCCGAAAAGTGCCACCTGACGTC
Features (pLannotate 1.2.2; 22 found; start..end, strand, type, name):
     28..80      -  misc_feature   bom (fragment): basis of mobility region from pBR322
    235..614     +  enhancer       CMV enhancer: human cytomegalovirus immediate early enhancer
    615..818     +  promoter       CMV promoter: human cytomegalovirus (CMV) immediate early promoter
    814..847     +  LTR            5' LTR (truncated) (fragment): truncated 5' long terminal repeat (LTR) from HIV-1
    863..881     +  promoter       T7 promoter: promoter for bacteriophage T7 RNA polymerase
   1049..1069    +  CDS            TEV site: tobacco etch virus (TEV) protease recognition and cleavage site
   1085..1968    +  CDS            HaloTag® (fragment): modified bacterial dehalogenase that forms covalent bonds with chloroalkane derivatives
   1998..2029    +  CDS            SET1 (fragment): solubility-enhancement tag derived from T7 phage gene 10B
   2088..2312    +  polyA_signal   bGH poly(A) signal: bovine growth hormone polyadenylation signal
   2316..2337    +  promoter       SV40 promoter (fragment): SV40 enhancer and early promoter
   2358..2786    +  rep_origin     f1 ori (sequence partly withheld): f1 bacteriophage origin of replication; arrow indicates direction of (+) strand synthesis
   2800..3129    +  promoter       SV40 promoter: SV40 enhancer and early promoter
   3196..3987    +  CDS            neo: KKA2_KLEPN - Also known as kan, nptII. Experimental evidence at protein level: Swiss-Prot protein existence level 1. Resistance to kanamycin, neomycin, paromomycin, ribostamycin, butirosin and gentamicin B. From Klebsiella pneumoniae.
   4011..4169    +  CDS            ble (fragment): BLE_KLEPN - Experimental evidence at protein level: Swiss-Prot protein existence level 1. Binding protein with a strong affinity to the bleomycin family of antibiotics. Binds to CL990; an antimitotic-antibiotic compound. From Klebsiella pneumoniae.
   4164..4285    +  polyA_signal   SV40 poly(A) signal: SV40 polyadenylation signal
   4358..4374    -  protein_bind   lac operator: The lac repressor binds to the lac operator to inhibit transcription in E. coli. This inhibition can be relieved by adding lactose or isopropyl-β-D-thiogalactopyranoside (IPTG). lac repressor encoded by lacI
   4382..4412    -  promoter       lac promoter: promoter for the E. coli lac operon
   4427..4448    -  protein_bind   CAP binding site: CAP binding activates transcription in the presence of cAMP. E. coli catabolite activator protein
   4461..4553    -  CDS            lacI (fragment): lac repressor; lacI; The lac repressor binds to the lac operator to inhibit transcription in E. coli. This inhibition can be relieved by adding lactose or isopropyl-β-D-thiogalactopyranoside (IPTG).
   4736..5324    -  rep_origin     ori: high-copy-number ColE1/pMB1/pBR322/pUC origin of replication
   5495..6355    -  CDS            AmpR: β-lactamase; bla; confers resistance to ampicillin, carbenicillin, and related antibiotics
   6356..6460    -  promoter       AmpR promoter: bla
