[The description below was written by a language model from this plasmid's Addgene catalogue record and pLannotate feature annotations shown in this document.]
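Description:
Halo-Cyto is a mammalian expression plasmid built on the pcDNA3.1(+) backbone that drives production of a HaloTag protein directed to the cytosol. It is maintained in E. coli as a high-copy plasmid through a ColE1/pUC-type origin and selected with ampicillin via the β-lactamase gene. An f1 origin is also present. For mammalian cells, an SV40 enhancer/early promoter drives the neomycin phosphotransferase gene, terminated by the SV40 poly(A) signal, which allows G418 selection of stable transfectants.

The payload, cloned between KpnI and NotI, sits downstream of the human CMV immediate-early enhancer and promoter and upstream of the bovine growth hormone polyadenylation signal. A T7 promoter lies between the CMV promoter and the insert. The insert is HaloTag, a modified bacterial dehalogenase that forms a covalent bond with chloroalkane-bearing ligands, so that synthetic dyes or probes can be anchored to it in living cells. The catalogue lists a cytoplasm-specific sequence fused at the N-terminus, but its identity is not stated and the annotation does not label it. A TEV protease recognition site is annotated just upstream of the HaloTag coding region. Although the record lists the insert species as human, the feature description identifies HaloTag as bacterial in origin. Several short fragment hits (HIV-1 LTR, SET1, ble, lacI) are likely incidental annotation matches. The sequenced record is slightly longer than the catalogued total size.

According to the associated publication title, the construct was made for quantitative real-time imaging of glutathione with sub-cellular resolution. In that context a compartment-restricted HaloTag would presumably serve to localise a chloroalkane-linked probe to the cytosol.
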