Addgene plasmid #124314: Halo-Cyto
Purpose: Expresses cytosolic specific HaloTag protein
Depositing lab: Jin Wang. Depositing organization: Baylor College of Medicine. Publication: Quantitative Real-Time Imaging of Glutathione with Sub-Cellular Resolution. Jiang X, Zhang C, Chen J, Choi S, Zhou Y, Zhao M, Song X, Chen X, Maletic-Savatic M, Palzkill TG, Moore D, Wang MC, Wang J. Antioxid Redox Signal. 2018 Oct 25. doi: 10.1089/ars.2018.7605. PubMed 30358421.
Backbone
  Vector backbone: pcDNA3.1(+)
  Backbone size w/o insert (bp): 5428
  Total vector size (bp): 6457
  Vector type: Mammalian Expression
  Selectable markers: Neomycin (select with G418)
Growth in bacteria
  Bacterial resistance: Ampicillin, 100 μg/mL
  Growth temperature: 37°C
  Growth strain: DH5alpha
  Copy number: High Copy
Gene/Insert
  Gene/Insert name: Halo tag
  Species: H. sapiens (human)
  Insert size (bp): 1029
  GenBank ID: JF920305.1
  Promoter: CMV
  Tag / fusion protein: Cytoplasm specific seq (N terminal on insert)
  Cloning method: Restriction Enzyme; 5′ cloning site KpnI (unknown if destroyed); 3′ cloning site NotI (unknown if destroyed)
  Sequencing primers: 5′ CGCAAATGGGCGGTAGGCGTG; 3′ CATGGTCATAGCTGTTTCC
Terms and licenses: Academic/Nonprofit Terms; Industry Terms: Not Available to Industry
How to cite: Halo-Cyto was a gift from Jin Wang (Addgene plasmid # 124314 ; http://n2t.net/addgene:124314 ; RRID:Addgene_124314)
