>Addgene plasmid #124314 | Halo-Cyto | depositor partial sequence | sequence record 237424 | Cytoplasm specific seq-Halo tag seq
ATGACCGGATTGCAGAAGAAGCTGGAGGAGCTAGAGCTTGATGACTACAAAGACGATGACGACAAGCTGG
ACGGCGGACCTGCAGGACGAGCTCTCGAGCCAACCACTGAGGATCTGTACTTTCAGAGCGATAACGATGG
ATCCGAAATCGGTACTGGCTTTCCATTCGACCCCCATTATGTGGAAGTCCTGGGCGAGCGCATGCACTAC
GTCGATGTTGGTCCGCGCGATGGCACCCCTGTGCTGTTCCTGCACGGTAACCCGACCTCCTCCTACGTGT
GGCGCAACATCATCCCGCATGTTGCACCGACCCATCGCTGCATTGCTCCAGACCTGATCGGTATGGGCAA
ATCCGACAAACCAGACCTGGGTTATTTCTTCGACGACCACGTCCGCTTCATGGATGCCTTCATCGAAGCC
CTGGGTCTGGAAGAGGTCGTCCTGGTCATTCACGACTGGGGCTCCGCTCTGGGTTTCCACTGGGCCAAGC
GCAATCCAGAGCGCGTCAAAGGTATTGCATTTATGGAGTTCATCCGCCCTATCCCGACCTGGGACGAATG
GCCAGAATTTGCCCGCGAGACCTTCCAGGCCTTCCGCACCACCGACGTCGGCCGCAAGCTGATCATCGAT
CAGAACGTTTTTATCGAGGGTACGCTGCCGATGGGTGTCGTCCGCCCGCTGACTGAAGTCGAGATGGACC
ATTACCGCGAGCCGTTCCTGAATCCTGTTGACCGCGAGCCACTGTGGCGCTTCCCAAACGAGCTGCCAAT
CGCCGGTGAGCCAGCGAACATCGTCGCGCTGGTCGAAGAATACATGGACTGGCTGCACCAGTCCCCTGTC
CCGAAGCTGCTGTTCTGGGGCACCCCAGGCGTTCTGATCCCACCGGCCGAAGCCGCTCGCCTGGCCAAAA
GCCTGCCTAACTGCAAGGCTGTGGACATCGGCCCGGGTCTGAATCTGCTGCAAGAAGACAACCCGGACCT
GATCGGCAGCGAGATCGCGCGCTGGCTGTCTACTCTGGAGATTTCCGGT
